>Addgene plasmid #143214 | TFORF0437 | addgene full sequence | sequence record 396087 | Addgene NGS Result
TTAATGTAGTCTTATGCAATACTCTTGTAGTCTTGCAACATGGTAACGATGAGTTAGCAACATGCCTTAC
AAGGAGAGAAAAAGCACCGTGCATGCCGATTGGTGGAAGTAAGGTGGTACGATCGTGCCTTATTAGGAAG
GCAACAGACGGGTCTGACATGGATTGGACGAACCACTGAATTGCCGCATTGCAGAGATATTGTATTTAAG
TGCCTAGCTCGATACATAAACGGGTCTCTCTGGTTAGACCAGATCTGAGCCTGGGAGCTCTCTGGCTAAC
TAGGGAACCCACTGCTTAAGCCTCAATAAAGCTTGCCTTGAGTGCTTCAAGTAGTGTGTGCCCGTCTGTT
GTGTGACTCTGGTAACTAGAGATCCCTCAGACCCTTTTAGTCAGTGTGGAAAATCTCTAGCAGTGGCGCC
CGAACAGGGACTTGAAAGCGAAAGGGAAACCAGAGGAGCTCTCTCGACGCAGGACTCGGCTTGCTGAAGC
GCGCACGGCAAGAGGCGAGGGGCGGCGACTGGTGAGTACGCCAAAAATTTTGACTAGCGGAGGCTAGAAG
GAGAGAGATGGGTGCGAGAGCGTCAGTATTAAGCGGGGGAGAATTAGATCGCGATGGGAAAAAATTCGGT
TAAGGCCAGGGGGAAAGAAAAAATATAAATTAAAACATATAGTATGGGCAAGCAGGGAGCTAGAACGATT
CGCAGTTAATCCTGGCCTGTTAGAAACATCAGAAGGCTGTAGACAAATACTGGGACAGCTACAACCATCC
CTTCAGACAGGATCAGAAGAACTTAGATCATTATATAATACAGTAGCAACCCTCTATTGTGTGCATCAAA
GGATAGAGATAAAAGACACCAAGGAAGCTTTAGACAAGATAGAGGAAGAGCAAAACAAAAGTAAGACCAC
CGCACAGCAAGCGGCCGCTGATCTTCAGACCTGGAGGAGGAGATATGAGGGACAATTGGAGAAGTGAATT
ATATAAATATAAAGTAGTAAAAATTGAACCATTAGGAGTAGCACCCACCAAGGCAAAGAGAAGAGTGGTG
CAGAGAGAAAAAAGAGCAGTGGGAATAGGAGCTTTGTTCCTTGGGTTCTTGGGAGCAGCAGGAAGCACTA
TGGGCGCAGCGTCAATGACGCTGACGGTACAGGCCAGACAATTATTGTCTGGTATAGTGCAGCAGCAGAA
CAATTTGCTGAGGGCTATTGAGGCGCAACAGCATCTGTTGCAACTCACAGTCTGGGGCATCAAGCAGCTC
CAGGCAAGAATCCTGGCTGTGGAAAGATACCTAAAGGATCAACAGCTCCTGGGGATTTGGGGTTGCTCTG
GAAAACTCATTTGCACCACTGCTGTGCCTTGGAATGCTAGTTGGAGTAATAAATCTCTGGAACAGATTTG
GAATCACACGACCTGGATGGAGTGGGACAGAGAAATTAACAATTACACAAGCTTAATACACTCCTTAATT
GAAGAATCGCAAAACCAGCAAGAAAAGAATGAACAAGAATTATTGGAATTAGATAAATGGGCAAGTTTGT
GGAATTGGTTTAACATAACAAATTGGCTGTGGTATATAAAATTATTCATAATGATAGTAGGAGGCTTGGT
AGGTTTAAGAATAGTTTTTGCTGTACTTTCTATAGTGAATAGAGTTAGGCAGGGATATTCACCATTATCG
TTTCAGACCCACCTCCCAACCCCGAGGGGACCCATGCATTGCATCTCAATTAGTCAGCAACCAGGTGTGG
AAAGTCCCCAGGCTCCCCAGCAGGCAGAAGTATGCAAAGCATGCGTCTCAATTAGTCAGCAACCATAGTC
CCGCCCCTAACTCCGCCCATCCCGCCCCTAACTCCGCCCAGTTCCGCCCATTCTCCGCCCCATGGCTGAC
TAATTTTTTTTATTTATGCAGAGGCCGAGGCCGCCTCGGCCTCTGAGCTATTCCAGAAGTAGTGAGGAGG
CTTTTTTGGAGGCCTAGGCTTTTGCAAAAAGCTTTCTAGAGGTACCACCGGAGCTTACCATGACCGAGTA
CAAGCCCACGGTGCGCCTCGCCACCCGCGACGACGTCCCCAGGGCCGTACGCACCCTCGCCGCCGCGTTC
GCCGACTACCCCGCCACGCGCCACACCGTCGATCCGGACCGCCACATCGAGCGGGTCACCGAGCTGCAAG
AACTCTTCCTCACGCGCGTCGGGCTCGACATCGGCAAGGTGTGGGTCGCGGACGACGGCGCCGCCGTGGC
GGTCTGGACCACGCCGGAGAGCGTCGAAGCGGGGGCGGTGTTCGCCGAGATCGGCCCGCGCATGGCCGAG
TTGAGCGGTTCCCGGCTGGCCGCGCAGCAACAGATGGAAGGCCTCCTGGCGCCGCACCGGCCCAAGGAGC
CCGCGTGGTTCCTGGCCACCGTCGGCGTCTCGCCCGACCACCAGGGCAAGGGTCTGGGCAGCGCCGTCGT
GCTCCCCGGAGTGGAGGCGGCCGAGCGCGCCGGGGTGCCCGCCTTCCTGGAGACCTCCGCGCCCCGCAAC
CTCCCCTTCTACGAGCGGCTCGGCTTCACCGTCACCGCCGACGTCGAGGTGCCCGAAGGACCGCGCACCT
GGTGCATGACCCGCAAGCCCGGTGCCAGTTAACGAATTCTAGATCTTGAGACAAATGGCAGTATTCATCC
ACAATTTTAAAAGAAAAGGGGGGATTGGGGGGTACAGTGCAGGGGAAAGAATAGTAGACATAATAGCAAC
AGACATACAAACTAAAGAATTACAAAAACAAATTACAAAAATTCAAAATTTTCGGGTTTATTACAGGGAC
AGCAGAGATCCACTTTGGCGCCGGCTCGAGGCCTGCAGGTGCAAAGATGGATAAAGTTTTAAACAGAGAG
GAATCTTTGCAGCTAATGGACCTTCTAGGTCTTGAAAGGAGTGGGAATTGGCTCCGGTGCCCGTCAGTGG
GCAGAGCGCACATCGCCCACAGTCCCCGAGAAGTTGGGGGGAGGGGTCGGCAATTGAACCGGTGCCTAGA
GAAGGTGGCGCGGGGTAAACTGGGAAAGTGATGTCGTGTACTGGCTCCGCCTTTTTCCCGAGGGTGGGGG
AGAACCGTATATAAGTGCAGTAGTCGCCGTGAACGTTCTTTTTCGCAACGGGTTTGCCGCCAGAACACAG
GTAAGTGCCGTGTGTGGTTCCCGCGGGCCTGGCCTCTTTACGGGTTATGGCCCTTGCGTGCCTTGAATTA
CTTCCACCTGGCTGCAGTACGTGATTCTTGATCCCGAGCTTCGGGTTGGAAGTGGGTGGGAGAGTTCGAG
GCCTTGCGCTTAAGGAGCCCCTTCGCCTCGTGCTTGAGTTGAGGCCTGGCCTGGGCGCTGGGGCCGCCGC
GTGCGAATCTGGTGGCACCTTCGCGCCTGTCTCGCTGCTTTCGATAAGTCTCTAGCCATTTAAAATTTTT
GATGACCTGCTGCGACGCTTTTTTTCTGGCAAGATAGTCTTGTAAATGCGGGCCAAGATCTGCACACTGG
TATTTCGGTTTTTGGGGCCGCGGGCGGCGACGGGGCCCGTGCGTCCCAGCGCACATGTTCGGCGAGGCGG
GGCCTGCGAGCGCGGCCACCGAGAATCGGACGGGGGTAGTCTCAAGCTGGCCGGCCTGCTCTGGTGCCTG
GCCTCGCGCCGCCGTGTATCGCCCCGCCCTGGGCGGCAAGGCTGGCCCGGTCGGCACCAGTTGCGTGAGC
GGAAAGATGGCCGCTTCCCGGCCCTGCTGCAGGGAGCTCAAAATGGAGGACGCGGCGCTCGGGAGAGCGG
GCGGGTGAGTCACCCACACAAAGGAAAAGGGCCTTTCCGTCCTCAGCCGTCGCTTCATGTGACTCCACGG
AGTACCGGGCGCCGTCCAGGCACCTCGATTAGTTCTCGAGCTTTTGGAGTACGTCGTCTTTAGGTTGGGG
GGAGGGGTTTTATGCGATGGAGTTTCCCCACACTGAGTGGGTGGAGACTGAAGTTAGGCCAGCTTGGCAC
TTGATGTAATTCTCCTTGGAATTTGCCCTTTTTGAGTTTGGATCTTGGTTCATTCTCAAGCCTCAGACAG
TGGTTCAAAGTTTTTTTCTTCCATTTCAGGTGTCGTGAGGCTAGCACCGCCACCATGGTGACACAGCTCA
GATATGAATCTTTTTGCCTCCACCAATTTCAAGAACAAGATGGTGAAAGTATACCTGAGAACCAGGAGTT
GGCATCAAAGCAAGAAATCTTAAAAGAAATGGAACATTTGGGGGATAGCAAACTCCAAAGAGATGTATCT
TTGGATTCTAAGTACAGAGAAACTTGTAAACGAGACAGCAAGGCAGAAAAGCAGCAGGCACATTCCACTG
GAGAGAGACGCCACAGGTGCAATGAATGTGGGAAAAGCTTCACTAAGAGTTCAGTACTCATTGAGCACCA
GAGAATCCACACTGGGGAGAAGCCATATGAATGTGAAGAATGTGGGAAGGCCTTCAGCCGGAGGTCAAGC
CTGAATGAACATCGGCGGAGCCACACTGGAGAGAAACCCTATCAATGTAAGGAGTGTGGGAAAGCCTTCA
GTGCCAGCAATGGCCTCACTCGACACAGAAGAATCCACACAGGGGAAAAACCATATGAATGCAAAGTGTG
TGGGAAGGCTTTCCTCCTCAGCTCATGCCTTGTTCAGCATCAGAGGATACACACTGGAGAGAAGCGCTAT
CAGTGTCGTGAGTGTGGCAAAGCCTTCATTCAGAATGCAGGGCTTTTCCAGCATCTCCGAGTCCACACTG
GTGAGAAACCCTATCAGTGCAGTCAGTGCAGTAAACTCTTTAGTAAGCGGACACTTCTTAAGAAACATCA
GAAAATCCACACTGGAGAGAGACCATAGTAATGAACTAGTCCGTAACTTGAAAGTATTTCGATTTCTTGG
CTTTATATATCTTGTGGAAAGGACGAGTTGCGGAACTCCTGCCCGCGGGCACGCGTTAAGTCGACAATCA
ACCTCTGGATTACAAAATTTGTGAAAGATTGACTGGTATTCTTAACTATGTTGCTCCTTTTACGCTATGT
GGATACGCTGCTTTAATGCCTTTGTATCATGCTATTGCTTCCCGTATGGCTTTCATTTTCTCCTCCTTGT
ATAAATCCTGGTTGCTGTCTCTTTATGAGGAGTTGTGGCCCGTTGTCAGGCAACGTGGCGTGGTGTGCAC
TGTGTTTGCTGACGCAACCCCCACTGGTTGGGGCATTGCCACCACCTGTCAGCTCCTTTCCGGGACTTTC
GCTTTCCCCCTCCCTATTGCCACGGCGGAACTCATCGCCGCCTGCCTTGCCCGCTGCTGGACAGGGGCTC
GGCTGTTGGGCACTGACAATTCCGTGGTGTTGTCGGGGAAATCATCGTCCTTTCCTTGGCTGCTCGCCTG
TGTTGCCACCTGGATTCTGCGCGGGACGTCCTTCTGCTACGTCCCTTCGGCCCTCAATCCAGCGGACCTT
CCTTCCCGCGGCCTGCTGCCGGCTCTGCGGCCTCTTCCGCGTCTTCGCCTTCGCCCTCAGACGAGTCGGA
TCTCCCTTTGGGCCGCCTCCCCGCGTCGACTTTAAGACCAATGACTTACAAGGCAGCTGTAGATCTTAGC
CACTTTTTAAAAGAAAAGGGGGGACTGGAAGGGCTAATTCACTCCCAACGAAGACAAGATCTGCTTTTTG
CTTGTACTGGGTCTCTCTGGTTAGACCAGATCTGAGCCTGGGAGCTCTCTGGCTAACTAGGGAACCCACT
GCTTAAGCCTCAATAAAGCTTGCCTTGAGTGCTTCAAGTAGTGTGTGCCCGTCTGTTGTGTGACTCTGGT
AACTAGAGATCCCTCAGACCCTTTTAGTCAGTGTGGAAAATCTCTAGCAGTACGTATAGTAGTTCATGTC
ATCTTATTATTCAGTATTTATAACTTGCAAAGAAATGAATATCAGAGAGTGAGAGGAACTTGTTTATTGC
AGCTTATAATGGTTACAAATAAAGCAATAGCATCACAAATTTCACAAATAAAGCATTTTTTTCACTGCAT
TCTAGTTGTGGTTTGTCCAAACTCATCAATGTATCTTATCATGTCTGGCTCTAGCTATCCCGCCCCTAAC
TCCGCCCATCCCGCCCCTAACTCCGCCCAGTTCCGCCCATTCTCCGCCCCATGGCTGACTAATTTTTTTT
ATTTATGCAGAGGCCGAGGCCGCCTCGGCCTCTGAGCTATTCCAGAAGTAGTGAGGAGGCTTTTTTGGAG
GCCTAGGGACGTACCCAATTCGCCCTATAGTGAGTCGTATTACGCGCGCTCACTGGCCGTCGTTTTACAA
CGTCGTGACTGGGAAAACCCTGGCGTTACCCAACTTAATCGCCTTGCAGCACATCCCCCTTTCGCCAGCT
GGCGTAATAGCGAAGAGGCCCGCACCGATCGCCCTTCCCAACAGTTGCGCAGCCTGAATGGCGAATGGG
[124 nt withheld, positions 6440-6563]
C
[91 nt withheld, positions 6565-6655]
A
[49 nt withheld, positions 6657-6705]
CCTTTGACGTTGGAGTCCACGTTCTTT
[37 nt withheld, positions 6733-6769]
ACCCTATCTCGGTCTATTCTTTTGATTTATAAGGGATTTTGCCGATTTCGGCCTATTGGTTAAAAAATGA
GCTGATTTAACAAAAATTTAACGCGAATTTTAACAAAATATTAACGCTTACAATTTAGGTGGCACTTTTC
GGGGAAATGTGCGCGGAACCCCTATTTGTTTATTTTTCTAAATACATTCAAATATGTATCCGCTCATGAG
ACAATAACCCTGATAAATGCTTCAATAATATTGAAAAAGGAAGAGTATGAGTATTCAACATTTCCGTGTC
GCCCTTATTCCCTTTTTTGCGGCATTTTGCCTTCCTGTTTTTGCTCACCCAGAAACGCTGGTGAAAGTAA
AAGATGCTGAAGATCAGTTGGGTGCACGAGTGGGTTACATCGAACTGGATCTCAACAGCGGTAAGATCCT
TGAGAGTTTTCGCCCCGAAGAACGTTTTCCAATGATGAGCACTTTTAAAGTTCTGCTATGTGGCGCGGTA
TTATCCCGTATTGACGCCGGGCAAGAGCAACTCGGTCGCCGCATACACTATTCTCAGAATGACTTGGTTG
AGTACTCACCAGTCACAGAAAAGCATCTTACGGATGGCATGACAGTAAGAGAATTATGCAGTGCTGCCAT
AACCATGAGTGATAACACTGCGGCCAACTTACTTCTGACAACGATCGGAGGACCGAAGGAGCTAACCGCT
TTTTTGCACAACATGGGGGATCATGTAACTCGCCTTGATCGTTGGGAACCGGAGCTGAATGAAGCCATAC
CAAACGACGAGCGTGACACCACGATGCCTGTAGCAATGGCAACAACGTTGCGCAAACTATTAACTGGCGA
ACTACTTACTCTAGCTTCCCGGCAACAATTAATAGACTGGATGGAGGCGGATAAAGTTGCAGGACCACTT
CTGCGCTCGGCCCTTCCGGCTGGCTGGTTTATTGCTGATAAATCTGGAGCCGGTGAGCGTGGGTCTCGCG
GTATCATTGCAGCACTGGGGCCAGATGGTAAGCCCTCCCGTATCGTAGTTATCTACACGACGGGGAGTCA
GGCAACTATGGATGAACGAAATAGACAGATCGCTGAGATAGGTGCCTCACTGATTAAGCATTGGTAACTG
TCAGACCAAGTTTACTCATATATACTTTAGATTGATTTAAAACTTCATTTTTAATTTAAAAGGATCTAGG
TGAAGATCCTTTTTGATAATCTCATGACCAAAATCCCTTAACGTGAGTTTTCGTTCCACTGAGCGTCAGA
CCCCGTAGAAAAGATCAAAGGATCTTCTTGAGATCCTTTTTTTCTGCGCGTAATCTGCTGCTTGCAAACA
AAAAAACCACCGCTACCAGCGGTGGTTTGTTTGCCGGATCAAGAGCTACCAACTCTTTTTCCGAAGGTAA
CTGGCTTCAGCAGAGCGCAGATACCAAATACTGTTCTTCTAGTGTAGCCGTAGTTAGGCCACCACTTCAA
GAACTCTGTAGCACCGCCTACATACCTCGCTCTGCTAATCCTGTTACCAGTGGCTGCTGCCAGTGGCGAT
AAGTCGTGTCTTACCGGGTTGGACTCAAGACGATAGTTACCGGATAAGGCGCAGCGGTCGGGCTGAACGG
GGGGTTCGTGCACACAGCCCAGCTTGGAGCGAACGACCTACACCGAACTGAGATACCTACAGCGTGAGCT
ATGAGAAAGCGCCACGCTTCCCGAAGGGAGAAAGGCGGACAGGTATCCGGTAAGCGGCAGGGTCGGAACA
GGAGAGCGCACGAGGGAGCTTCCAGGGGGAAACGCCTGGTATCTTTATAGTCCTGTCGGGTTTCGCCACC
TCTGACTTGAGCGTCGATTTTTGTGATGCTCGTCAGGGGGGCGGAGCCTATGGAAAAACGCCAGCAACGC
GGCCTTTTTACGGTTCCTGGCCTTTTGCTGGCCTTTTGCTCACATGTTCTTTCCTGCGTTATCCCCTGAT
TCTGTGGATAACCGTATTACCGCCTTTGAGTGAGCTGATACCGCTCGCCGCAGCCGAACGACCGAGCGCA
GCGAGTCAGTGAGCGAGGAAGCGGAAGAGCGCCCAATACGCAAACCGCCTCTCCCCGCGCGTTGGCCGAT
TCATTAATGCAGCTGGCACGACAGGTTTCCCGACTGGAAAGCGGGCAGTGAGCGCAACGCAATTAATGTG
AGTTAGCTCACTCATTAGGCACCCCAGGCTTTACACTTTATGCTTCCGGCTCGTATGTTGTGTGGAATTG
TGAGCGGATAACAATTTCACACAGGAAACAGCTATGACCATGATTACGCCAAGCGCGCAATTAACCCTCA
CTAAAGGGAACAAAAGCTGGAGCTGCAAGC
Features (pLannotate 1.2.2; 31 found; start..end, strand, type, name):
      5..231     +  promoter       RSV promoter: Rous sarcoma virus enhancer/promoter
    232..412     +  LTR            5' LTR (truncated): truncated 5' long terminal repeat (LTR) from HIV-1
    459..584     +  misc_feature   HIV-1 Ψ: packaging signal of human immunodeficiency virus type 1
    568..931     +  CDS            HIV-1 gag (fragment): gag protein from human immunodeficiency virus 1; gag
   1077..1310    +  misc_feature   RRE: The Rev response element (RRE) of HIV-1 allows for Rev-dependent mRNA export from the nucleus to the cytoplasm.
   1687..1713    +  CDS            Rev (fragment): human immunodeficiency virus 1 (HIV-1) Rev protein; rev; enhances nuclear export of unspliced and incompletely spliced viral mRNAs
   1720..1743    +  promoter       SV40 promoter (fragment): SV40 early promoter
   1744..1815    +  promoter       SV40 promoter (fragment): SV40 enhancer and early promoter
   1839..1974    +  rep_origin     SV40 ori: SV40 origin of replication
   2020..2616    +  CDS            PuroR (fragment): puromycin N-acetyltransferase; pac from Streptomyces; confers resistance to puromycin
   2665..2782    +  misc_feature   cPPT/CTS: central polypurine tract and central termination sequence of HIV-1
   2847..2913    +  CDS            small t antigen (fragment): SV40 (simian virus 40) small t antigen
   2920..4098    +  promoter       EF-1α promoter: strong constitutive promoter for human elongation factor EF-1α
   4115..4420    +  CDS            ZSCAN31 (fragment): ZSC31_HUMAN - Also known as ZNF310P, ZNF323. Experimental evidence at protein level: Swiss-Prot protein existence level 1. May function as a transcription factor. May be involved in the development of multiple embryonic organs. From Homo sapiens (Human).
   4871..4924    +  promoter       U6 promoter (fragment): RNA polymerase III promoter for human U6 snRNA
   4966..5554    +  misc_feature   WPRE: woodchuck hepatitis virus posttranscriptional regulatory element
   5605..5624    +  misc_feature   cPPT/CTS (fragment): central polypurine tract and central termination sequence of HIV-1
   5626..5859    +  LTR            3' LTR (ΔU3): self-inactivating 3' long terminal repeat (LTR) from HIV-1
   5937..6058    +  polyA_signal   SV40 poly(A) signal: SV40 polyadenylation signal
   6098..6233    +  rep_origin     SV40 ori: SV40 origin of replication
   6254..6272    -  promoter       T7 promoter: promoter for bacteriophage T7 RNA polymerase
   6280..6435    +  CDS            lacZα (fragment): LacZα fragment of β-galactosidase; lacZ fragment
   6440..6868    +  rep_origin     f1 ori (sequence partly withheld): f1 bacteriophage origin of replication; arrow indicates direction of (+) strand synthesis
   6921..7025    +  promoter       AmpR promoter: bla
   7026..7886    +  CDS            AmpR: β-lactamase; bla; confers resistance to ampicillin, carbenicillin, and related antibiotics
   8057..8645    +  rep_origin     ori: high-copy-number ColE1/pMB1/pBR322/pUC origin of replication
   8828..8920    +  CDS            lacI (fragment): lac repressor; lacI; The lac repressor binds to the lac operator to inhibit transcription in E. coli. This inhibition can be relieved by adding lactose or isopropyl-β-D-thiogalactopyranoside (IPTG).
   8933..8954    +  protein_bind   CAP binding site: CAP binding activates transcription in the presence of cAMP. E. coli catabolite activator protein
   8969..8999    +  promoter       lac promoter: promoter for the E. coli lac operon
   9007..9023    +  protein_bind   lac operator: The lac repressor binds to the lac operator to inhibit transcription in E. coli. This inhibition can be relieved by adding lactose or isopropyl-β-D-thiogalactopyranoside (IPTG). lac repressor encoded by lacI
   9068..9086    +  promoter       T3 promoter: promoter for bacteriophage T3 RNA polymerase
