[The description below was written by a language model from this plasmid's Addgene catalogue record and pLannotate feature annotations shown in this document.]
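Description:
TFORF0437 is a third-generation-style, self-inactivating lentiviral expression plasmid built on the pLX_TRC317 backbone, carrying the human transcription factor ZSCAN31 (also known as ZNF323) as an open reading frame of about 845 bp. It belongs to a large barcoded transcription factor ORF collection. Each member carries a unique 24-bp barcode, so the transcription factor delivered to a cell can be identified by sequencing in pooled overexpression screens, such as those for directed differentiation. In bacteria the plasmid is maintained by a high-copy ColE1/pUC origin and selected with ampicillin through the β-lactamase gene. An f1 origin and remnants of a lac/T7/T3 cloning region are also present in the backbone.

The viral portion begins with an RSV promoter fused to a truncated HIV-1 5' LTR, which drives genomic RNA production in packaging cells. This is followed by the Ψ packaging signal, a gag fragment, the Rev response element for Rev-dependent nuclear export, and a cPPT/CTS element that aids nuclear import. It ends with a ΔU3 3' LTR that inactivates LTR promoter activity after integration, followed by an SV40 polyadenylation signal. Within this frame, an SV40 early promoter drives puromycin N-acetyltransferase for selection of transduced mammalian cells. A separate EF-1α promoter drives constitutive ZSCAN31 expression, with a downstream WPRE to enhance transcript stability and expression. The automated annotation matches only part of the ORF region to ZSCAN31, probably because the synthesized insert corresponds to a particular isoform. The barcode is not annotated as a feature, although a short U6 promoter fragment lies between the ORF and the WPRE. The depositor notes that the plasmid can recombine during propagation.
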