Addgene plasmid #143214: TFORF0437
Purpose: Lentiviral vector for overexpressing transcription factor ORFs with unique 24-bp barcodes. Barcodes facilitate identification of transcription factors in pooled screens.
Depositing lab: Feng Zhang. Depositing organization: Broad Institute. Publication: A transcription factor atlas of directed differentiation. Joung J, Ma S, Tay T, Geiger-Schuller KR, Kirchgatterer PC, Verdine VK, Guo B, Arias-Garcia MA, Allen WE, Singh A, Kuksenko O, Abudayyeh OO, Gootenberg JS, Fu Z, Macrae RK, Buenrostro JD, Regev A, Zhang F. Cell. 2023 Jan 5;186(1):209-229.e26. doi: 10.1016/j.cell.2022.11.026. PubMed 36608654.
Backbone
  Vector backbone: pLX_TRC317
  Backbone manufacturer: Broad Institute Genetic Perturbation Platform
  Backbone size w/o insert (bp): 8264
  Vector type: Mammalian Expression, Lentiviral
  Selectable markers: Puromycin
Growth in bacteria
  Bacterial resistance: Ampicillin, 100 μg/mL
  Growth temperature: 37°C
  Growth strain: NEB Stable
  Copy number: High Copy
Gene/Insert
  Gene/Insert name: ZSCAN31
  Species: H. sapiens (human)
  Insert size (bp): 845
  Entrez Gene: ZNF323 (a.k.a. ZNF310P, FLJ23407, ZNF20-Lp, dJ874C20.2)
  Promoter: EF1a
  Cloning method: Unknown
  Sequencing primers: 5′ GGGTGGAGACTGAAGTTAGGCCAG; 3′ CACATAGCGTAAAAGGAGCAACATAG
Terms and licenses: Academic/Nonprofit Terms; Industry Terms: Not Available to Industry
Depositor comments: NM_001243243,NM_001243242,NM_001243244,ENST00000611469,ENST00000446474 . The transcription factor ORF portion of this plasmid was synthesized by Genewiz. Please test multiple small colonies in case of plasmid recombination. To make this collection available in a timely manner, a portion of this collection was not fully sequenced by Addgene. If an Addgene verified full plasmid sequence is not available, please contact us prior to placing an order to request the full sequence.
How to cite: TFORF0437 was a gift from Feng Zhang (Addgene plasmid # 143214 ; http://n2t.net/addgene:143214 ; RRID:Addgene_143214)
