>Addgene plasmid #143214 | TFORF0437 | depositor partial sequence | sequence record 281780 | Insert
ACCGCCACCATGGTGACACAGCTCAGATATGAATCTTTTTGCCTCCACCAATTTCAAGAACAAGATGGTG
AAAGTATACCTGAGAACCAGGAGTTGGCATCAAAGCAAGAAATCTTAAAAGAAATGGAACATTTGGGGGA
TAGCAAACTCCAAAGAGATGTATCTTTGGATTCTAAGTACAGAGAAACTTGTAAACGAGACAGCAAGGCA
GAAAAGCAGCAGGCACATTCCACTGGAGAGAGACGCCACAGGTGCAATGAATGTGGGAAAAGCTTCACTA
AGAGTTCAGTACTCATTGAGCACCAGAGAATCCACACTGGGGAGAAGCCATATGAATGTGAAGAATGTGG
GAAGGCCTTCAGCCGGAGGTCAAGCCTGAATGAACATCGGCGGAGCCACACTGGAGAGAAACCCTATCAA
TGTAAGGAGTGTGGGAAAGCCTTCAGTGCCAGCAATGGCCTCACTCGACACAGAAGAATCCACACAGGGG
AAAAACCATATGAATGCAAAGTGTGTGGGAAGGCTTTCCTCCTCAGCTCATGCCTTGTTCAGCATCAGAG
GATACACACTGGAGAGAAGCGCTATCAGTGTCGTGAGTGTGGCAAAGCCTTCATTCAGAATGCAGGGCTT
TTCCAGCATCTCCGAGTCCACACTGGTGAGAAACCCTATCAGTGCAGTCAGTGCAGTAAACTCTTTAGTA
AGCGGACACTTCTTAAGAAACATCAGAAAATCCACACTGGAGAGAGACCATAGTAATGAACTAGTCCGTA
ACTTGAAAGTATTTCGATTTCTTGGCTTTATATATCTTGTGGAAAGGACGAGTTGCGGAACTCCTGCCCG
CGGGC
