>Addgene plasmid #143214 | TFORF0437 | depositor partial sequence | sequence record 281781 | Barcode
GTTGCGGAACTCCTGCCCGCGGGC
